>Addgene plasmid #247716 | hSyn-PostSynBar-hSyn-PostRNA short | addgene full sequence | sequence record 494690 | Addgene NGS Result
CCTGCAGGCAGCTGCGCGCTCGCTCGCTCACTGAGGCCGCCCGGGCGTCGGGCGACCTTTGGTCGCCCGG
CCTCAGTGAGCGAGCGAGCGCGCAGAGAGGGAGTGGCCAACTCCATCACTAGGGGTTCCTGCGGCCGCAC
GCGTTGTACAGTGTCTAGACTGCAGAGGGCCCTGCGTATGAGTGCAAGTGGGTTTTAGGACCAGGATGAG
GCGGGGTGGGGGTGCCTACCTGACGACCGACCCCGACCCACTGGACAAGCACCCAACCCCCATTCCCCAA
ATTGCGCATCCCCTATCAGAGAGGGGGAGGGGAAACAGGATGCGGCGAGGCGCGTGCGCACTGCCAGCTT
CAGCACCGCGGACAGTGCCTTCGCCCCCGCCTGGCGGCGCGCGCCACCGCCGCCTCAGCACTGAAGGCGC
GCTGACGTCACTCGCCGGTCCCCCGCAAACTCCCCTTCCCGGCCACCTTGGTCGCGTCCGCGCCGCCGCC
GGCCCAGCCGGACCGCACCACGCGAGGCGCGAGATAGGGGGGCACGGGCGCGACCATCTGCGCTGCGGCG
CCGGCGACTCAGCGCTGCCTCAGTCTGCGGTGGGCAGCGGAGGAGTCGTGTCGTGCCTGAGAGCGCAGTC
GAGAAGGATCCGCCACCATGTCTGCACTTCTGATCCTAGCTCTTGTTGGAGCTGCAGTTGCTGACTACAA
AGACGATGACGACAAGCTTGCGGCCGCGAATTCATCGATAGATCTGCAAAAGTTGGATGATGTAGACCCA
TTGGTTACTACTAACTTTGGCAAAATAAGGGGAATTAAGAAAGAACTCAATAATGAAATTTTGGGGCCTG
TCATTCAGTTTCTTGGGGTTCCATATGCTGCTCCACCAACAGGAGAACATCGATTTCAGCCTCCAGAACC
ACCATCTCCCTGGTCTGATATCCGGAATGCCACTCAGTTTGCTCCTGTATGTCCCCAGAATATCATTGAT
GGCAGATTGCCTGAAGTTATGCTTCCTGTGTGGTTCACTAATAACTTGGATGTGGTTTCCTCATATGTGC
AAGACCAGAGTGAAGACTGTCTATACTTAAACATCTATGTCCCAACTGAAGATGTAAAAAGAATATCCAA
GGAATGTGCCAGAAAACCCGGCAAGAAAATATGTAGAAAAGGAGATATTCGGGACAGTGGGGGTCCCAAA
CCAGTGATGGTGTACATCCATGGTGGCTCTTACATGGAAGGTACTGGAAATCTATATGATGGGAGTGTGT
TGGCAAGCTACGGTAATGTGATCGTCATCACAGTCAACTATCGGCTTGGGGTACTTGGCTTCTTGAGCAC
AGGGGATCAGGCTGCCAAAGGAAACTACGGGCTCCTTGACCTCATCCAGGCCCTCAGATGGACCAGCGAG
AACATTGGGTTCTTTGGTGGTGACCCCTTGCGAATCACCGTGTTTGGATCAGGCGCTGGGGGTTCATGTG
TCAATCTGCTGACTTTATCCCATTATTCTGAAAAAGGACTTTTTCAACGAGCAATAGCTCAGAGTGGAAC
AGCCCTTTCCAGCTGGGCTGTTAGTTTCCAGCCTGCAAAATACGCTAGAATTCTAGCCACAAAAGTTGGC
TGCAATGTGTCAGATACAGTAGAGTTAGTAGAATGCCTGCAGAAGAAGCCTTACAAAGAACTTGTTGATC
AAGATGTTCAACCAGCCCGATACCACATAGCCTTTGGACCTGTGATCGATGGTGATGTAATACCAGATGA
CCCTCAGATACTGATGGAACAAGGAGAGTTCCTCAATTATGATATCATGTTAGGAGTTAACCAAGGGGAA
GGGTTGAAGTTTGTGGAAAACATAGTAGATAGTGATGATGGTGTATCAGCCAGTGATTTTGACTTTGCTG
TCTCTAATTTTGTTGATAATTTATATGGATATCCTGAAGGCAAAGATGTTTTGAGAGAAACCATTAAATT
CATGTATACTGACTGGGCTGATCGCCATAACCCTGAAACTAGAAGGAAGACATTGTTGGCTTTGTTTACA
GACCATCAGTGGGTAGCACCCGCTGTGGCTACAGCAGACCTTCACTCGAACTTTGGCTCACCTACATACT
TCTATGCCTTTTATCATCATTGCCAAACTGACCAAGTTCCAGCTTGGGCTGATGCAGCTCATGGGGATGA
GGTTCCCTATGTATTGGGAATCCCCATGATTGGCCCTACAGAGTTATTTCCTTGCAATTTCTCCAAGAAT
GATGTGATGTTGAGTGCTGTAGTAATGACATACTGGACGAATTTTGCTAAAACCGGTGACCCAAATCAAC
CAGTTCCTCAAGACACAAAATTCATTCATACCAAACCCAACCGCTTTGAAGAAGTAGCATGGACCAGATA
TTCCCAGAAAGACCAACTTTATCTCCATATTGGATTAAAACCGAGAGTTAAAGAACATTACAGAGCCAAT
AAGGTAAATCTCTGGTTGGAGCTGGTACCTCATCTGCATAATCTCAATGACATTTCTCAGACGCGTGGAG
GTTCAGGTGGAGGTTCAGGAGGAGGAAGAGATCACATGGTTTTGCACGAATACGTGAATGCTGCAGGAAT
TACAGGTGGAGGTTCTGGAGGTGGTTCTGGAGGTACGCGTTATACCTCGACAACAACTAAAGTGCCATCA
ACAGACATCACTCTCAGACCTACAAGGAAAAATTCCACTCCAGTCACATCAGCCTTTCCCACTGCCAAGC
AGGATGATCCCAAACAACAACCAAGTCCCTTCTCGGTAGATCAAAGGGACTACTCCACAGAGCTAAGTGT
CACAATCGCAGTTGGAGCCTCTCTGCTGTTTCTGAACATCTTGGCTTTTGCAGCCCTATACTACAAGAAA
GACAAGAGGAGACATGATGTCCACCGGAGGTGCAGCCCTCAGCGCACCACGACCAACGACCTAACCCATG
CTCCAGAAGAGGAAATTATGTCTCTCCAAATGAAGCACACTGACTTGGATCACGAGTGTGAGTCCATCCA
TCCACATGAGGTGGTTCTTCGGACCGCCTACCCATACGATGTTCCAGATTACGCTGCTAGCTATCCTTAT
GACGTGCCTGACTATGCCCGGACCGCCTGCCCCCCAGATTATACTCTTGCTATGAGGAGGTCACCGGATG
ATGTTCCTTTAATGACACCTAACACCATCACAATGATTCCCAACACTATACCAGGGATTCAGCCCTTACA
TACATTCAACACATTTACTGGAGGACAGAATAATACACTGCCCCACCCCCACCCTCACCCCCATTCACAT
TCAACAACCAGGGTAATGGACGCACAAACACGACGACGTGAGCGTCGCGCTGAGAAACAAGCTCAATGGA
AAGCTGCAAACTAGGAATTCGATATCAAGCTTATCGATAATCAACCTCTGGATTACAAAATTTGTGAAAG
ATTGACTGGTATTCTTAACTATGTTGCTCCTTTTACGCTATGTGGATACGCTGCTTTAATGCCTTTGTAT
CATGCTATTGCTTCCCGTATGGCTTTCATTTTCTCCTCCTTGTATAAATCCTGGTTGCTGTCTCTTTATG
AGGAGTTGTGGCCCGTTGTCAGGCAACGTGGCGTGGTGTGCACTGTGTTTGCTGACGCAACCCCCACTGG
TTGGGGCATTGCCACCACCTGTCAGCTCCTTTCCGGGACTTTCGCTTTCCCCCTCCCTATTGCCACGGCG
GAACTCATCGCCGCCTGCCTTGCCCGCTGCTGGACAGGGGCTCGGCTGTTGGGCACTGACAATTCCGTGG
TGTTGTCGGGGAAATCATCGTCCTTTCCTTGGCTGCTCGCCTATGTTGCCACCTGGATTCTGCGCGGGAC
GTCCTTCTGCTACGTCCCTTCGGCCCTCAATCCAGCGGACCTTCCTTCCCGCGGCCTGCTGCCGGCTCTG
CGGCCTCTTCCGCGTCTTCGCCTTCGCCCTCAGACGAGTCGGATCTCCCTTTGGGCCGCCTCCCCGCATC
GATACCGAGCGCTGCTCGCGAGTGTCTAGACTGCAGAGGGCCCTGCGTATGAGTGCAAGTGGGTTTTAGG
ACCAGGATGAGGCGGGGTGGGGGTGCCTACCTGACGACCGACCCCGACCCACTGGACAAGCACCCAACCC
CCATTCCCCAAATTGCGCATCCCCTATCAGAGAGGGGGAGGGGAAACAGGATGCGGCGAGGCGCGTGCGC
ACTGCCAGCTTCAGCACCGCGGACAGTGCCTTCGCCCCCGCCTGGCGGCGCGCGCCACCGCCGCCTCAGC
ACTGAAGGCGCGCTGACGTCACTCGCCGGTCCCCCGCAAACTCCCCTTCCCGGCCACCTTGGTCGCGTCC
GCGCCGCCGCCGGCCCAGCCGGACCGCACCACGCGAGGCGCGAGATAGGGGGGCACGGGCGCGACCATCT
GCGCTGCGGCGCCGGCGACTCAGCGCTGCCTCAGTCTGCGGTGGGCAGCGGAGGAGTCGTGTCGTGCCTG
AGAGCGCAGTCGAGAACGTACGTTCCCTAAGTCCAACTACTAAACTGGGCTAAGTCCAACTACTAAACTG
GGCCCTGAAGAAGGGCCCATATAGGGCCCTGAAGAAGGGCCCTATCGAGGATATTATCTCGAGATGCATC
TAGTACGCAATTGGCTAGAGCTCGCTGATCAGCCTCGACTGTGCCTTCTAGTTGCCAGCCATCTGTTGTT
TGCCCCTCCCCCGTGCCTTCCTTGACCCTGGAAGGTGCCACTCCCACTGTCCTTTCCTAATAAAATGAGG
AAATTGCATCGCATTGTCTGAGTAGGTGTCATTCTATTCTGGGGGGTGGGGTGGGGCAGGACAGCAAGGG
GGAGGATTGGGAAGACAATAGCAGGCATGCTGGGGAGGTAACCACGTGCGGACCGAGCGGCCGCAGGAAC
CCCTAGTGATGGAGTTGGCCACTCCCTCTCTGCGCGCTCGCTCGCTCACTGAGGCCGGGCGACCAAAGGT
CGCCCGACGCCCGGGCTTTGCCCGGGCGGCCTCAGTGAGCGAGCGAGCGCGCAGCTGCCTGCAGGGGCGC
CTGATGCGGTATTTTCTCCTTACGCATCTGTGCGGTATTTCACACCGCATA
[95 nt withheld, positions 5092-5186]
T
[46 nt withheld, positions 5188-5233]
C
[141 nt withheld, positions 5235-5375]
CCTTTGACGTTGGAGTCCACGTTCTTT
[37 nt withheld, positions 5403-5439]
ACTCTATCTCGGGCTATTCTTTTGATTTATAAGGGATTTTGCCGATTTCGGTCTATTGGTTAAAAAATGA
GCTGATTTAACAAAAATTTAACGCGAATTTTAACAAAATATTAACGTTTACAATTTTATGGTGCACTCTC
AGTACAATCTGCTCTGATGCCGCATAGTTAAGCCAGCCCCGACACCCGCCAACACCCGCTGACGCGCCCT
GACGGGCTTGTCTGCTCCCGGCATCCGCTTACAGACAAGCTGTGACCGTCTCCGGGAGCTGCATGTGTCA
GAGGTTTTCACCGTCATCACCGAAACGCGCGAGACGAAAGGGCCTCGTGATACGCCTATTTTTATAGGTT
AATGTCATGATAATAATGGTTTCTTAGACGTCAGGTGGCACTTTTCGGGGAAATGTGCGCGGAACCCCTA
TTTGTTTATTTTTCTAAATACATTCAAATATGTATCCGCTCATGAGACAATAACCCTGATAAATGCTTCA
ATAATATTGAAAAAGGAAGAGTATGAGTATTCAACATTTCCGTGTCGCCCTTATTCCCTTTTTTGCGGCA
TTTTGCCTTCCTGTTTTTGCTCACCCAGAAACGCTGGTGAAAGTAAAAGATGCTGAAGATCAGTTGGGTG
CACGAGTGGGTTACATCGAACTGGATCTCAACAGCGGTAAGATCCTTGAGAGTTTTCGCCCCGAAGAACG
TTTTCCAATGATGAGCACTTTTAAAGTTCTGCTATGTGGCGCGGTATTATCCCGTATTGACGCCGGGCAA
GAGCAACTCGGTCGCCGCATACACTATTCTCAGAATGACTTGGTTGAGTACTCACCAGTCACAGAAAAGC
ATCTTACGGATGGCATGACAGTAAGAGAATTATGCAGTGCTGCCATAACCATGAGTGATAACACTGCGGC
CAACTTACTTCTGACAACGATCGGAGGACCGAAGGAGCTAACCGCTTTTTTGCACAACATGGGGGATCAT
GTAACTCGCCTTGATCGTTGGGAACCGGAGCTGAATGAAGCCATACCAAACGACGAGCGTGACACCACGA
TGCCTGTAGCAATGGCAACAACGTTGCGCAAACTATTAACTGGCGAACTACTTACTCTAGCTTCCCGGCA
ACAATTAATAGACTGGATGGAGGCGGATAAAGTTGCAGGACCACTTCTGCGCTCGGCCCTTCCGGCTGGC
TGGTTTATTGCTGATAAATCTGGAGCCGGTGAGCGTGGAAGCCGCGGTATCATTGCAGCACTGGGGCCAG
ATGGTAAGCCCTCCCGTATCGTAGTTATCTACACGACGGGGAGTCAGGCAACTATGGATGAACGAAATAG
ACAGATCGCTGAGATAGGTGCCTCACTGATTAAGCATTGGTAACTGTCAGACCAAGTTTACTCATATATA
CTTTAGATTGATTTAAAACTTCATTTTTAATTTAAAAGGATCTAGGTGAAGATCCTTTTTGATAATCTCA
TGACCAAAATCCCTTAACGTGAGTTTTCGTTCCACTGAGCGTCAGACCCCGTAGAAAAGATCAAAGGATC
TTCTTGAGATCCTTTTTTTCTGCGCGTAATCTGCTGCTTGCAAACAAAAAAACCACCGCTACCAGCGGTG
GTTTGTTTGCCGGATCAAGAGCTACCAACTCTTTTTCCGAAGGTAACTGGCTTCAGCAGAGCGCAGATAC
CAAATACTGTTCTTCTAGTGTAGCCGTAGTTAGGCCACCACTTCAAGAACTCTGTAGCACCGCCTACATA
CCTCGCTCTGCTAATCCTGTTACCAGTGGCTGCTGCCAGTGGCGATAAGTCGTGTCTTACCGGGTTGGAC
TCAAGACGATAGTTACCGGATAAGGCGCAGCGGTCGGGCTGAACGGGGGGTTCGTGCACACAGCCCAGCT
TGGAGCGAACGACCTACACCGAACTGAGATACCTACAGCGTGAGCTATGAGAAAGCGCCACGCTTCCCGA
AGGGAGAAAGGCGGACAGGTATCCGGTAAGCGGCAGGGTCGGAACAGGAGAGCGCACGAGGGAGCTTCCA
GGGGGAAACGCCTGGTATCTTTATAGTCCTGTCGGGTTTCGCCACCTCTGACTTGAGCGTCGATTTTTGT
GATGCTCGTCAGGGGGGCGGAGCCTATGGAAAAACGCCAGCAACGCGGCCTTTTTACGGTTCCTGGCCTT
TTGCTGGCCTTTTGCTCACATGT
Features (pLannotate 1.2.2; 22 found; start..end, strand, type, name):
     12..39      +  repeat_region  AAV2 ITR (fragment): inverted terminal repeat of adeno-associated virus serotype 2 inverted
     68..95      +  repeat_region  AAV2 ITR (fragment): inverted terminal repeat of adeno-associated virus serotype 2 inverted
    181..628     +  promoter       hSyn promoter: human synapsin I promoter; confers neuron-specific expression (Kügler et al., 2003)
    648..692     +  CDS            preprotrypsin leader: leader sequence from mouse preprotrypsin
    747..3305    +  CDS            Nlgn1: NLGN1_RAT - Experimental evidence at protein level: Swiss-Prot protein existence level 1. Cell surface protein involved in cell-cell-interactions via its interactions with neurexin family members. Plays a role in synapse function and synaptic signal transmission, and probably mediates its effects by recruiting and clustering other synaptic proteins. May promote the initial formation of synapses, but is not essential for this. In vitro, triggers the de novo formation of presynaptic structures. May be involved in specification of excitatory synapses. Required to maintain wakefulness quality and
   3306..3371    +  CDS            N (fragment): REGN_LAMBD - Experimental evidence at protein level: Swiss-Prot protein existence level 1. Plays a role as a transcriptional antitermination factor that allows the virus to initiate its lytic phase. Activates expression of the delayed viral early genes by modifying host RNA polymerase (RNAP) into a form that is resistant to termination signals. This antitermination function requires the host NusA protein which serves to stabilize the interaction between antitermination protein N and host RNA polymerase. From Escherichia phage lambda (Bacteriophage lambda).
   3373..3399    +  misc_feature   MCS (fragment): pBluescript multiple cloning site
   3399..3987    +  misc_feature   WPRE: woodchuck hepatitis virus posttranscriptional regulatory element
   4042..4489    +  promoter       hSyn promoter: human synapsin I promoter; confers neuron-specific expression (Kügler et al., 2003)
   4502..4529    +  polyA_signal   β-globin poly(A) (fragment): human β-globin polyadenylation signal
   4530..4552    +  polyA_signal   β-globin poly(A) (fragment): human β-globin polyadenylation signal
   4550..4568    +  protein_bind   boxB: λ N peptide binding site consisting of an RNA hairpin within the N-utliization (nut) site of the λ bacteriophage transcript (Tan and Frankel, 1995) λN peptide
   4574..4592    +  protein_bind   boxB: λ N peptide binding site consisting of an RNA hairpin within the N-utliization (nut) site of the λ bacteriophage transcript (Tan and Frankel, 1995) λN peptide
   4659..4866    +  polyA_signal   bGH poly(A) signal: bovine growth hormone polyadenylation signal
   4895..5035    +  repeat_region  AAV2 ITR: inverted terminal repeat of adeno-associated virus serotype 2 inverted
   5040..5091    -  misc_feature   bom (fragment): basis of mobility region from pBR322
   5110..5565    +  rep_origin     f1 ori (sequence partly withheld): f1 bacteriophage origin of replication; arrow indicates direction of (+) strand synthesis
   5566..5615    -  misc_feature   bom (fragment): basis of mobility region from pBR322
   5717..5752    -  CDS            rop (fragment): Rop protein, which maintains plasmids at low copy number; rop
   5847..5951    +  promoter       AmpR promoter: bla
   5952..6812    +  CDS            AmpR: β-lactamase; bla; confers resistance to ampicillin, carbenicillin, and related antibiotics
   6983..7571    +  rep_origin     ori: high-copy-number ColE1/pMB1/pBR322/pUC origin of replication
