[The description below was written by a language model from this plasmid's Addgene catalogue record and pLannotate feature annotations shown in this document.]
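Description:
hSyn-PostSynBar-hSyn-PostRNA short is an AAV transfer plasmid on a pAAV backbone that carries two neuron-directed expression units between AAV2 inverted terminal repeats. In bacteria it is maintained through a ColE1/pUC-type origin and selected with ampicillin via the β-lactamase gene. An f1 origin is also present. The left ITR is annotated only as short fragments, while the right ITR is detected as a full element. This may reflect how hard these repeats are to sequence and annotate. The record lists the plasmid as low copy and grown in a recombination-deficient strain, which is common for repeat-containing AAV vectors.

The first cassette uses the human synapsin I promoter to express the PostSynBar protein. Its open reading frame begins with a preprotrypsin secretory leader, continues with a neuroligin-1 coding sequence, and ends with a fragment of the bacteriophage λ N protein fused at the C-terminus. The annotation tool's best match for the neuroligin-1 sequence is the rat protein, whereas the catalogue gives mouse as the species. A WPRE follows the coding sequence to enhance transcript expression. The second cassette uses another hSyn promoter to transcribe PostRNA short, a short RNA containing two boxB hairpins and ending in a bGH polyadenylation signal. Small β-globin poly(A) fragments are annotated just upstream of the hairpins.

Because the λN peptide binds boxB hairpins, the design appears intended to tether the RNA to the postsynaptic adhesion protein neuroligin-1 and so bring it to synapses. No barcode element is annotated in the feature table. The record states that the construct was used in HEK cell and neuron culture experiments, in work on mapping neuronal connectivity by barcode sequencing.
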