Addgene plasmid #247716: hSyn-PostSynBar-hSyn-PostRNA short
Purpose: SynBar protein and RNA construct used in HEK and neuron culture experiment.
Depositing lab: Boxuan Zhao. Depositing organization: University of Illinois at Urbana-Champaign. Publication: Connectome-seq: High-throughput Mapping of Neuronal Connectivity at Single-Synapse Resolution via Barcode Sequencing. Chen D, Isakova A, Wan ZJ, Wagner MJ, Wu Y, Zhao BS. bioRxiv [Preprint]. 2025 May 26:2025.02.13.638129. doi: 10.1101/2025.02.13.638129. PubMed 41030982.
Backbone
  Vector backbone: pAAV
  Vector type: AAV
Growth in bacteria
  Bacterial resistance: Ampicillin, 100 μg/mL
  Growth temperature: 30°C
  Growth strain: NEB Stable
  Copy number: Low Copy
Gene/Insert
  Gene/Insert name: PostSynBar and PostRNA short
  Species: M. musculus (mouse)
Terms and licenses: Academic/Nonprofit Terms; Industry Terms: Not Available to Industry
Depositor comments: Please visit https://doi.org/10.1101/2025.02.13.638129 for bioRxiv preprint.
How to cite: hSyn-PostSynBar-hSyn-PostRNA short was a gift from Boxuan Zhao (Addgene plasmid # 247716 ; http://n2t.net/addgene:247716 ; RRID:Addgene_247716)
